Addgene plasmid #154672: pEPYC1CB0327
Purpose: MoClo Level 1 luciferase reporter
Depositing lab: Nicola Patron. Depositing organization: Earlham Institute. Publication: Rational design of minimal synthetic promoters for plants. Cai YM, Kallam K, Tidd H, Gendarini G, Salzman A, Patron NJ. Nucleic Acids Res. 2020 Aug 28. pii: 5897334. doi: 10.1093/nar/gkaa682. PubMed 32856047.
Backbone
  Vector backbone: pICH47732
  Vector type: Synthetic Biology
Growth in bacteria
  Bacterial resistance: Ampicillin, 100 μg/mL
  Growth temperature: 37°C
  Growth strain: NEB Stable
  Copy number: High Copy
Gene/Insert
  Gene/Insert name: 35s(ΔDBP) Firefly luciferase expression cassette [35s(ΔDBP)::TMV::LucF::Flag::ocsT]
  Species: Synthetic
  Cloning method: Restriction Enzyme; 5′ cloning site BsaI (destroyed during cloning); 3′ cloning site BsaI (destroyed during cloning)
Terms and licenses: Academic/Nonprofit Terms; Industry Terms: Not Available to Industry
Depositor comments: Please visit https://www.biorxiv.org/content/10.1101/2020.05.14.095406v1 for bioRxiv preprint.
How to cite: pEPYC1CB0327 was a gift from Nicola Patron (Addgene plasmid # 154672 ; http://n2t.net/addgene:154672 ; RRID:Addgene_154672)
