[The description below was written by a language model from this plasmid's Addgene catalogue record and pLannotate feature annotations shown in this document.]
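Description:
pEPYC1CB0327 is a MoClo Level 1 construct built in the pICH47732 acceptor backbone, a synthetic-biology binary vector into which a single plant transcription unit was assembled by BsaI Golden Gate cloning, destroying the BsaI sites in the process. The 7.3 kb plasmid carries a high-copy ColE1/pUC-type origin for propagation in E. coli together with the broad-host-range incP oriV and its replication initiator gene trfA, which allow maintenance in Agrobacterium. Selection in bacteria is by ampicillin, through a β-lactamase gene driven by its native promoter. Nopaline-type left and right T-DNA border repeats flank the cargo, so the cassette can be delivered to plant cells by Agrobacterium-mediated transfer as well as by direct DNA delivery. A short annotated TetR fragment appears to be a backbone remnant rather than a functional gene.

The payload between the borders is a firefly luciferase expression cassette described as 35s(ΔDBP)::TMV::LucF::Flag::ocsT. A cauliflower mosaic virus 35S promoter variant, annotated as containing the minimal 35S core region, drives transcription. The record does not define the ΔDBP modification beyond its name. The tobacco mosaic virus Ω leader follows as a translational enhancer, then the luc+ firefly luciferase coding sequence, and the octopine synthase terminator. The catalogue name indicates a Flag tag on the luciferase, although the feature table does not annotate it separately.

The plasmid is recorded as a luciferase reporter and was deposited with work on the rational design of minimal synthetic plant promoters, where such a construct would report the activity of this 35S variant for comparison with other promoter designs. As a Level 1 module, it can also be combined with other transcription units in higher-level MoClo assemblies.
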