Features (pLannotate 1.2.2; 13 found; start..end, strand, type, name):
     42..66      +  misc_feature   RB T-DNA repeat: right border repeat from nopaline C58 T-DNA
    178..198     -  CDS            TetR (fragment): tetracycline resistance regulatory protein; tetR
    225..1370    -  CDS            trfA: TRFA_ECOLX - Experimental evidence at protein level: Swiss-Prot protein existence level 1. Also involved in plasmid copy number control, promoting intermolecular coupling of protein bound iterons at oriV, which inhibits replication initiation. From Escherichia coli.
   1706..2294    -  rep_origin     ori: high-copy-number ColE1/pMB1/pBR322/pUC origin of replication
   2465..3325    -  CDS            AmpR: β-lactamase; bla; confers resistance to ampicillin, carbenicillin, and related antibiotics
   3326..3430    -  promoter       AmpR promoter: bla
   3517..4148    -  rep_origin     oriV: incP origin of replication
   4240..4264    +  misc_feature   LB T-DNA repeat: left border repeat from nopaline C58 T-DNA
   4435..4780    +  promoter       CaMV 35S promoter: strong constitutive promoter from cauliflower mosaic virus
   4732..4778    +  promoter       minimal CaMV 35S promoter: minimal 35S promoter from cauliflower mosaic virus
   4799..4854    +  misc_feature   TMV Ω: translational enhancer from the tobacco mosaic virus 5'-leader sequence (Gallie et al., 1988)
   4856..6505    +  CDS            luciferase: firefly luciferase; luc+; enhanced luc+ version of the luciferase gene
   6603..7310    +  terminator     OCS terminator: octopine synthase terminator
>Addgene plasmid #154672 | pEPYC1CB0327 | depositor full sequence | sequence record 299602 | pEPYC1CB0327 sequence 7317 bps
GCAATTGTCTTCTGCACGAAGTGGTTTAAACTATCAGTGTTTGACAGGATATATTGGCGGGTAAACCTAA
GAGAAAAGAGCGTTTATTAGAATAATCGGATATTTAAAAGGGCGTGAAAAGGTTTATCCGTTCGTCCATT
TGTATGTGCATGCCAACCACAGGGTTCCCCAGATCAGGCGCTGGCTGCTGAACCCCCAGCCGGAACTGAC
CCCACAAGGCCCTAGCGTTTGCAATGCACCAGGTCATCATTGACCCAGGCGTGTTCCACCAGGCCGCTGC
CTCGCAACTCTTCGCAGGCTTCGCCGACCTGCTCGCGCCACTTCTTCACGCGGGTGGAATCCGATCCGCA
CATGAGGCGGAAGGTTTCCAGCTTGAGCGGGTACGGCTCCCGGTGCGAGCTGAAATAGTCGAACATCCGT
CGGGCCGTCGGCGACAGCTTGCGGTACTTCTCCCATATGAATTTCGTGTAGTGGTCGCCAGCAAACAGCA
CGACGATTTCCTCGTCGATCAGGACCTGGCAACGGGACGTTTTCTTGCCACGGTCCAGGACGCGGAAGCG
GTGCAGCAGCGACACCGATTCCAGGTGCCCAACGCGGTCGGACGTGAAGCCCATCGCCGTCGCCTGTAGG
CGCGACAGGCATTCCTCGGCCTTCGTGTAATACCGGCCATTGATCGACCAGCCCAGGTCCTGGCAAAGCT
CGTAGAACGTGAAGGTGATCGGCTCGCCGATAGGGGTGCGCTTCGCGTACTCCAACACCTGCTGCCACAC
CAGTTCGTCATCGTCGGCCCGCAGCTCGACGCCGGTGTAGGTGATCTTCACGTCCTTGTTGACGTGGAAA
ATGACCTTGTTTTGCAGCGCCTCGCGCGGGATTTTCTTGTTGCGCGTGGTGAACAGGGCAGAGCGGGCCG
TGTCGTTTGGCATCGCTCGCATCGTGTCCGGCCACGGCGCAATATCGAACAAGGAAAGCTGCATTTCCTT
GATCTGCTGCTTCGTGTGTTTCAGCAACGCGGCCTGCTTGGCCTCGCTGACCTGTTTTGCCAGGTCCTCG
CCGGCGGTTTTTCGCTTCTTGGTCGTCATAGTTCCTCGCGTGTCGATGGTCATCGACTTCGCCAAACCTG
CCGCCTCCTGTTCAAGACGACGCGAACGCTCCACGGCGGCCGATGGCGCGGGCAGGGCAGGGGGAGCCAG
TTGCACGCTGTCGCGCTCGATCTTGGCCGTAGCTTGCTGGACCATCGAGCCGACGGACTGGAAGGTTTCG
CGGGGCGCACGCATGACGGTGCGGCTTGCGATGGTTTCGGCATCCTCGGCGGAAAACCCCGCGTCGATCA
GTTCTTGCCTGTATGCCTTCCGGTCAAACGTCCGATTCATTCACCCTCCTTGCGGGATTGCCCCGACTCA
CGCCGGGGCAATGTGCCCTTATTCCTGATTTGACCCGCCTGGTGCCTTGGTGTCCAGATAATCCACCTTA
TCGGCAATGAAGTCGGTCCCGTAGACCGTCTGGCCGTCCTTCTCGTACTTGGTATTCCGAATCTTGCCCT
GCACGAATACCAGCGACCCCTTGCCCAAATACTTGCCGTGGGCCTCGGCCTGAGAGCCAAAACACTTGAT
GCGGAAGAAGTCGGTGCGCTCCTGCTTGTCGCCGGCATCGTTGCGCCACATCTAGGATCTGCCAGGAACC
GTAAAAAGGCCGCGTTGCTGGCGTTTTTCCATAGGCTCCGCCCCCCTGACGAGCATCACAAAAATCGACG
CTCAAGTCAGAGGTGGCGAAACCCGACAGGACTATAAAGATACCAGGCGTTTCCCCCTGGAAGCTCCCTC
GTGCGCTCTCCTGTTCCGACCCTGCCGCTTACCGGATACCTGTCCGCCTTTCTCCCTTCGGGAAGCGTGG
CGCTTTCTCATAGCTCACGCTGTAGGTATCTCAGTTCGGTGTAGGTCGTTCGCTCCAAGCTGGGCTGTGT
GCACGAACCCCCCGTTCAGCCCGACCGCTGCGCCTTATCCGGTAACTATCGTCTTGAGTCCAACCCGGTA
AGACACGACTTATCGCCACTGGCAGCAGCCACTGGTAACAGGATTAGCAGAGCGAGGTATGTAGGCGGTG
CTACAGAGTTCTTGAAGTGGTGGCCTAACTACGGCTACACTAGAAGAACAGTATTTGGTATCTGCGCTCT
GCTGAAGCCAGTTACCTTCGGAAAAAGAGTTGGTAGCTCTTGATCCGGCAAACAAACCACCGCTGGTAGC
GGTGGTTTTTTTGTTTGCAAGCAGCAGATTACGCGCAGAAAAAAAGGATCTCAAGAAGATCCTTTGATCT
TTTCTACGGGGTCTGACGCTCAGTGGAACGAAAACTCACGTTAAGGGATTTTGGTCATGAGATTATCAAA
AAGGATCTTCACCTAGATCCTTTTAAATTAAAAATGAAGTTTTAAATCAATCTAAAGTATATATGAGTAA
ACTTGGTCTGACAGTTACCAATGCTTAATCAGTGAGGCACCTATCTCAGCGATCTGTCTATTTCGTTCAT
CCATAGTTGCCTGACTCCCCGTCGTGTAGATAACTACGATACGGGAGGGCTTACCATCTGGCCCCAGTGC
TGCAATGATACCGCGAGAACCACGCTCACCGGCTCCAGATTTATCAGCAATAAACCAGCCAGCCGGAAGG
GCCGAGCGCAGAAGTGGTCCTGCAACTTTATCCGCCTCCATCCAGTCTATTAATTGTTGCCGGGAAGCTA
GAGTAAGTAGTTCGCCAGTTAATAGTTTGCGCAACGTTGTTGCCATTGCTACAGGCATCGTGGTGTCACG
CTCGTCGTTTGGTATGGCTTCATTCAGCTCCGGTTCCCAACGATCAAGGCGAGTTACATGATCCCCCATG
TTGTGCAAAAAAGCGGTTAGCTCCTTCGGTCCTCCGATCGTTGTCAGAAGTAAGTTGGCCGCAGTGTTAT
CACTCATGGTTATGGCAGCACTGCATAATTCTCTTACTGTCATGCCATCCGTAAGATGCTTTTCTGTGAC
TGGTGAGTACTCAACCAAGTCATTCTGAGAATAGTGTATGCGGCGACCGAGTTGCTCTTGCCCGGCGTCA
ATACGGGATAATACCGCGCCACATAGCAGAACTTTAAAAGTGCTCATCATTGGAAAACGTTCTTCGGGGC
GAAAACTCTCAAGGATCTTACCGCTGTTGAGATCCAGTTCGATGTAACCCACTCGTGCACCCAACTGATC
TTCAGCATCTTTTACTTTCACCAGCGTTTCTGGGTGAGCAAAAACAGGAAGGCAAAATGCCGCAAAAAAG
GGAATAAGGGCGACACGGAAATGTTGAATACTCATACTCTTCCTTTTTCAATATTATTGAAGCATTTATC
AAGGTTATTGTCTCATGAGCGGATACATATTTGAATGTATTTAGAAAAATAAACAAATAGGGGTTCCGCG
CACGAATTGGCCAGCGCTGCCATTTTTGGGGTGAGGCCGTTCGCGGCCGAGGGGCGCAGCCCCTGGGGGG
ATGGGAGGCCCGCGTTAGCGGGCCGGGAGGGTTCGAGAAGGGGGGGCACCCCCCTTCGGCGTGCGCGGTC
ACGCGCACAGGGCGCAGCCCTGGTTAAAAACAAGGTTTATAAATATTGGTTTAAAAGCAGGTTAAAAGAC
AGGTTAGCGGTGGCCGAAAAACGGGCGGAAACCCTTGCAAATGCTGGATTTTCTGCCTGTGGACAGCCCC
TCAAATGTCAATAGGTGCGCCCCTCATCTGTCAGCACTCTGCCCCTCAAGTGTCAAGGATCGCGCCCCTC
ATCTGTCAGTAGTCGCGCCCCTCAAGTGTCAATACCGCAGGGCACTTATCCCCAGGCTTGTCCACATCAT
CTGTGGGAAACTCGCGTAAAATCAGGCGTTTTCGCCGATTTGCGAGGCTGGCCAGCTCCACGTCGCCGGC
CGAAATCGAGCCTGCCCCTCATCTGTCAACGCCGCGCCGGGTGAGTCGGCCCCTCAAGTGTCAACGTCCG
CCCCTCATCTGTCAGTGAGGGCCAAGTTTTCCGCGAGGTATCCACAACGCCGGCGGCCGCGGTGTCTCGC
ACACGGCTTCGACGGCGTTTCTGGCGCGTTTGCAGGGCCATAGACGGCCGCCAGCCCAGCGGCGAGGGCA
ACCAGCCCGGTGAGCGTCGCAAAGGAGATCCTGATCTGACTGATGGGCTGCCTGTATCGAGTGGTGATTT
TGTGCCGAGCTGCCGGTCGGGGAGCTGTTGGCTGGCTGGTGGCAGGATATATTGTGGTGTAAACAAATTG
ACGCTTAGACAACTTAATAACACATTGCGGACGTTTTTAATGTACTGGGGTGGATGCAGTGGGCCCCACT
CTGTGAAGACAATGCCGAATTCGGATCCGGAGGTCAACACTCTGGTCTACTCCAAAAATGTCAAAGATAC
AGTCTCAGAAGATCAAAGGGCTATTGAGACTTTTCAACAAAGGATAATTTCGGGAAACCTCCTCGGATTC
CATTGCCCAGCTATCTGTCACTTCATCGAAAGGACAGTAGAAAAGGAAGGTGGCTCCTACAAATGCCATC
ATTGCGATAAAGGAAAGGCTATCATTCAAGATCTCTCTGCCGACAGTGGTCCCAAAGATGGACCCCCACC
CACGAGGAGCATCGTGGAAAAAGAAGAGGTTCCAACCACGTCTACAAAGCAAGTGGATTGATGTGACATC
TCCACTGACGTAAGGGATGACGCACAATCCCACTATCCTTCGCAAGACCCTTCCTCTATATAAGGAAGTT
CATTTCATTTGGAGAGGACACGCTACTGTATTTTTACAACAATTACCAACAACAACAAACAACAAACAAC
ATTACAATTACTATTTACAATTACAATGGAGGACGCCAAAAACATAAAGAAAGGCCCGGCGCCATTCTAT
CCGCTGGAAGATGGAACCGCTGGAGAGCAACTGCATAAGGCTATGAAGAGATACGCCCTGGTTCCTGGAA
CAATTGCTTTTACAGATGCACATATCGAGGTGGACATCACTTACGCTGAGTACTTCGAAATGTCCGTTCG
GTTGGCAGAAGCTATGAAACGATATGGGCTGAATACAAATCACAGAATCGTCGTATGCAGTGAAAACTCT
CTTCAATTCTTTATGCCGGTGTTGGGCGCGTTATTTATCGGAGTTGCAGTTGCGCCCGCGAACGACATTT
ATAATGAACGTGAATTGCTCAACAGTATGGGCATTTCGCAGCCTACCGTGGTGTTCGTTTCCAAAAAGGG
GTTGCAAAAAATTTTGAACGTGCAAAAAAAGCTCCCAATCATCCAAAAAATTATTATCATGGATTCTAAA
ACGGATTACCAGGGATTTCAGTCGATGTACACGTTCGTCACATCTCATCTACCTCCCGGTTTTAATGAAT
ACGATTTTGTGCCAGAGTCCTTCGATAGGGACAAGACAATTGCACTGATCATGAACTCCTCTGGATCTAC
TGGTCTGCCTAAAGGTGTCGCTCTGCCTCATAGAACTGCCTGCGTGAGATTCTCGCATGCCAGAGATCCT
ATTTTTGGCAATCAAATCATTCCGGATACTGCGATTTTAAGTGTTGTTCCATTCCATCACGGTTTTGGAA
TGTTTACTACACTCGGATATTTGATATGTGGATTTCGAGTCGTCTTAATGTATAGATTTGAAGAAGAACT
GTTTCTGAGGAGCCTTCAGGATTACAAGATTCAAAGTGCGCTGCTGGTGCCAACCCTATTCTCCTTCTTC
GCCAAAAGCACTCTGATTGACAAATACGATTTATCTAATTTACACGAAATTGCTTCTGGTGGCGCTCCCC
TCTCTAAGGAAGTCGGGGAAGCGGTTGCCAAGAGGTTCCATCTGCCAGGTATCAGGCAAGGATATGGGCT
CACTGAGACTACATCAGCTATTCTGATTACACCCGAGGGGGATGATAAACCGGGCGCGGTCGGTAAAGTT
GTTCCATTTTTTGAAGCGAAGGTTGTGGATCTGGATACCGGGAAAACGCTGGGCGTTAATCAAAGAGGCG
AACTGTGTGTGAGAGGTCCTATGATTATGTCCGGTTATGTAAACAATCCGGAAGCGACCAACGCCTTGAT
TGACAAGGATGGATGGCTACATTCTGGAGACATAGCTTACTGGGACGAGGACGAACACTTCTTCATCGTT
GACCGCCTGAAGTCTCTGATTAAGTACAAAGGCTATCAGGTGGCTCCCGCTGAATTGGAATCCATCTTGC
TCCAACACCCCAACATCTTCGACGCAGGTGTCGCAGGTCTGCCCGACGATGACGCCGGTGAACTTCCCGC
CGCCGTTGTTGTTTTGGAGCACGGAAAGACGATGACGGAAAAAGAGATCGTGGATTACGTCGCCAGTCAA
GTAACAACCGCGAAAAAGTTGCGCGGAGGAGTTGTGTTTGTGGACGAAGTACCGAAAGGTCTTACCGGAA
AACTCGACGCAAGAAAAATCAGAGAGATCCTCATAAAGGCCAAGAAGGGCGGAAAGATCGCCGTGGGTTC
GGATTATAAGGACCATGACGGAGACTATAAGGACCATGACCTCGACGCTGCAGCAGCGGATTATAAGGAC
GATGACGATAAGTGAGCTTGTCCTGCTTTAATGAGATATGCGAGAAGCCTATGATCGCATGATATTTGCT
TTCAATTCTGTTGTGCACGTTGTAAAAAACCTGAGCATGTGTAGCTCAGATCCTTACCGCCGGTTTCGGT
TCATTCTAATGAATATATCACCCGTTACTATCGTATTTTTATGAATAATATTCTCCGTTCAATTTACTGA
TTGTACCCTACTACTTATATGTACAATATTAAAATGAAAACAATATATTGTGCTGAATAGGTTTATAGCG
ACATCTATGATAGAGCGCCACAATAACAAACAATTGCGTTTTATTATTACAAATCCAATTTTAAAAAAAG
CGGCAGAACCGGTCAAACCTAAAAGACTGATTACATAAATCTTATTCAAATTTCAAAAGTGCCCCAGGGG
CTAGTATCTACGACACACCGAGCGGCGAACTAATAACGCTCACTGAAGGGAACTCCGGTTCCCCGCCGGC
GCGCATGGGTGAGATTCCTTGAAGTTGAGTATTGGCCGTCCGCTCTACCGAAAGTTACGGGCACCATTCA
ACCCGGTCCAGCACGGCGGCCGGGTAACCGACTTGCTGCCCCGAGAATTATGCAGCATTTTTTTGGTGTA
TGTGGGCCCCAAATGAAGTGCAGGTCAAACCTTGACAGTGACGACAAATCGTTGGGCGGGTCCAGGGCGA
ATTTTGCGACAACATGTCGAGGCTCAGCAGGACCGCT
